>Addgene plasmid #91506 | pHH0103_VAV2-2/2 | addgene full sequence | sequence record 192405 | Addgene NGS Result
ATCATGACATTAACCTATAAAAATAGGCGTATCACGAGGCCCTTTCGTCTTCAAGAATTCCCGACACCAT
CGAATGGTGCAAAACCTTTCGCGGTATGGCATGATAGCGCCCGGAAGAGAGTCAATTCAGGGTGGTGAAT
GTGAAACCAGTAACGTTATACGATGTCGCAGAGTATGCCGGTGTCTCTTATCAGACCGTTTCCCGCGTGG
TGAACCAGGCCAGCCACGTTTCTGCGAAAACGCGGGAAAAAGTGGAAGCGGCGATGGCGGAGCTGAATTA
CATTCCCAACCGCGTGGCACAACAACTGGCGGGCAAACAGTCGTTGCTGATTGGCGTTGCCACCTCCAGT
CTGGCCCTGCACGCGCCGTCGCAAATTGTCGCGGCGATTAAATCTCGCGCCGATCAACTGGGTGCCAGCG
TGGTGGTGTCGATGGTAGAACGAAGCGGCGTCGAAGCCTGTAAAGCGGCGGTGCACAATCTTCTCGCGCA
ACGCGTCAGTGGGCTGATCATTAACTATCCGCTGGATGACCAGGATGCCATTGCTGTGGAAGCTGCCTGC
ACTAATGTTCCGGCGTTATTTCTTGATGTCTCTGACCAGACACCCATCAACAGTATTATTTTCTCCCATG
AAGACGGTACGCGACTGGGCGTGGAGCATCTGGTCGCATTGGGTCACCAGCAAATCGCGCTGTTAGCGGG
CCCATTAAGTTCTGTCTCGGCGCGTCTGCGTCTGGCTGGCTGGCATAAATATCTCACTCGCAATCAAATT
CAGCCGATAGCGGAACGGGAAGGCGACTGGAGTGCCATGTCCGGTTTTCAACAAACCATGCAAATGCTGA
ATGAGGGCATCGTTCCCACTGCGATGCTGGTTGCCAACGATCAGATGGCGCTGGGCGCAATGCGCGCCAT
TACCGAGTCCGGGCTGCGCGTTGGTGCGGATATCTCGGTAGTGGGATACGACGATACCGAAGACAGCTCA
TGTTATATCCCGCCGTTAACCACCATCAAACAGGATTTTCGCCTGCTGGGGCAAACCAGCGTGGACCGCT
TGCTGCAACTCTCTCAGGGCCAGGCGGTGAAGGGCAATCAGCTGTTGCCCGTCTCACTGGTGAAAAGAAA
AACCACCCTGGCGCCCAATACGCAAACCGCCTCTCCCCGCGCGTTGGCCGATTCATTAATGCAGCTGGCA
CGACAGGTTTCCCGACTGGAAAGCGGGCAGTGAGCGCAACGCAATTAATGTAAGTTAGCTCACTCATTAG
GCACAATTCTCATGTTTGACAGCTTATCATCGACTGCACGGTGCACCAATGCTTCTGGCGTCAGGCAGCC
ATCGGAAGCTGTGGTATGGCTGTGCAGGTCGTAAATCACTGCATAATTCGTGTCGCTCAAGGCGCACTCC
CGTTCTGGATAATGTTTTTTGCGCCGACATCATAACGGTTCTGGCAAATATTCTGAAATGAGCTGTTGAC
AATTAATCATCGGCTCGTATAATGTGTGGAATTGTGAGCGGATAACAATTTCACACAGGAAACAGCCAGT
CCGTTTAGGTGTTTTCACGAGCACTTCACCAACAAGGACCATAGATTATGAAAATCGAAGAACACCATCA
CCATCACCATTCCAGCGGTAAGCTTATGTCCCCTATACTAGGTTATTGGAAAATTAAGGGCCTTGTGCAA
CCCACTCGACTTCTTTTGGAATATCTTGAAGAAAAATATGAAGAGCATTTGTATGAGCGCGATGAAGGTG
ATAAATGGCGAAACAAAAAGTTTGAATTGGGTTTGGAGTTTCCCAATCTTCCTTATTATATTGATGGTGA
TGTTAAATTAACACAGTCTATGGCCATCATACGTTATATAGCTGACAAGCACAACATGTTGGGTGGTTGT
CCAAAAGAGCGTGCAGAGATTTCAATGCTTGAAGGAGCGGTTTTGGATATTAGATACGGTGTTTCGAGAA
TTGCATATAGTAAAGACTTTGAAACTCTCAAAGTTGATTTTCTTAGCAAGCTACCTGAAATGCTGAAAAT
GTTCGAAGATCGTTTATGTCATAAAACATATTTAAATGGTGATCATGTAACCCATCCTGACTTCATGTTG
TATGACGCTCTTGATGTTGTTTTATACATGGACCCAATGTGCCTGGATGCGTTCCCAAAATTAGTTTGTT
TTAAAAAACGTATTGAAGCTATCCCACAAATTGATAAGTACTTGAAATCCAGCAAGTATATAGCATGGCC
TTTGCAGGGCTGGCAAGCCACGTTTGGTGGTGGCGACCATCCTCCAAAATCGGATCTGGAAGTTCTGTTC
CAGGGGCCCCTGTCCAGCGGTCTGGTTCCGCGTGGTTCCGGTACCGCGGCCCAGCCGGCCATGGCCCAGG
GCGCGCTGGGTACAGCAGTTGCCCGTTACAACTTTGCAGCACGTGATATGCGTGAACTGTCTCTGCGTGA
AGGTGATGTTGTTCGTATCTACTCCCGTATTGGTGGTGATCAAGGTTGGTGGAAAGGTGAAACCAACGGT
CGTATTGGTTGGTTTCCGTCCACCTACGTTGAAGAAGAAGGTGCGGCCGCATCCTGGACGACAATGTCAT
TCCGATTTTCGCGGCCGCATA
[142 nt withheld, positions 2612-2753]
C
[98 nt withheld, positions 2755-2852]
AGTTTGTACTGGTGACGAAACTCAGTGTCTAGCTAGAGTGGC
[149 nt withheld, positions 2895-3043]
T
[41 nt withheld, positions 3045-3085]
T
[62 nt withheld, positions 3087-3148]
A
[35 nt withheld, positions 3150-3184]
CCTCCCTCAATCGGTTGAATGTCGCCCTTTTGTCTTTGGCGCTGGTAAACCATATGAA
[86 nt withheld, positions 3243-3328]
T
[54 nt withheld, positions 3330-3383]
CTAGCGCCGCCCTATACCTTGTCTGCCTCCCCGCGTTGCGTCGCGGTGCATGGAGCCGGGCCACCTCGAC
CTGAATGGAAGCCGGCGGCACCTCGCTAACGGATTCACCACTCCAAGAATTGGAGCCAATCAATTCTTGC
GGAGAACTGTGAATGCGCAAACCAACCCTTGGCAGAACATATCCATCGCGTCCGCCATCTCCAGCAGCCG
CACGCGGCGCATCTCGGGCAGCGTTGGGTCCTGGCCACGGGTGCGCATGATCGTGCTCCTGTCGTTGAGG
ACCCGGCTAGGCTGGCGGGGTTGCCTTACTGGTTAGCAGAATGAATCACCGATACGCGAGCGAACGTGAA
GCGACTGCTGCTGCAAAACGTCTGCGACCTGAGCAACAACATGAATGGTCTTCGGTTTCCGTGTTTCGTA
AAGTCTGGAAACGCGGAAGTCAGCGCCCTGCACCATTATGTTCCGGATCTGCATCGCAGGATGCTGCTGG
CTACCCTGTGGAACACCTACATCTGTATTAACGAAGCGCTGGCATTGACCCTGAGTGATTTTTCTCTGGT
CCCGCCGCATCCATACCGCCAGTTGTTTACCCTCACAACGTTCCAGTAACCGGGCATGTTCATCATCAGT
AACCCGTATCGTGAGCATCCTCTCTCGTTTCATCGGTATCATTACCCCCATGAACAGAAATCCCCCTTAC
ACGGAGGCATCAGTGACCAAACAGGAAAAAACCGCCCTTAACATGGCCCGCTTTATCAGAAGCCAGACAT
TAACGCTTCTGGAGAAACTCAACGAGCTGGACGCGGATGAACAGGCAGACATCTGTGAATCGCTTCACGA
CCACGCTGATGAGCTTTACCGCAGGATCCGCGAAATTGTAAGCGTTAATATTTTGTTAAAATTCGCGTTA
AATTTTTGTTAAATCAGCTCATTTTTTAACCAATAGGCCGAAATCGGCAAAATCCCTTATAAATCAAAAG
AATAGACCGAGATAGGGT
[37 nt withheld, positions 4382-4418]
AAAGAACGTGGACTCCAACGTCAAAGG
[49 nt withheld, positions 4446-4494]
T
[91 nt withheld, positions 4496-4586]
G
[124 nt withheld, positions 4588-4711]
CGCGGATCCTGCCTCGCGCGTTTCGGTGATGACGGTGAAAACCTCTGACACATGCAGCTCCCGGAGACGG
TCACAGCTTGTCTGTAAGCGGATGCCGGGAGCAGACAAGCCCGTCAGGGCGCGTCAGCGGGTGTTGGCGG
GTGTCGGGGCGCAGCCATGACCCAGTCACGTAGCGATAGCGGAGTGTATACTGGCTTAACTATGCGGCAT
CAGAGCAGATTGTACTGAGAGTGCACCATATGCGGTGTGAAATACCGCACAGATGCGTAAGGAGAAAATA
CCGCATCAGGCGCTCTTCCGCTTCCTCGCTCACTGACTCGCTGCGCTCGGTCGTTCGGCTGCGGCGAGCG
GTATCAGCTCACTCAAAGGCGGTAATACGGTTATCCACAGAATCAGGGGATAACGCAGGAAAGAACATGT
GAGCAAAAGGCCAGCAAAAGGCCAGGAACCGTAAAAAGGCCGCGTTGCTGGCGTTTTTCCATAGGCTCCG
CCCCCCTGACGAGCATCACAAAAATCGACGCTCAAGTCAGAGGTGGCGAAACCCGACAGGACTATAAAGA
TACCAGGGTTTCCCCCTGGAAGCTCCCTCGTGCGCTCTCCTGTTCCGACCCTGCCGCTTACCGGATACCT
GTCCGCCTTTCTCCCTTCGGGAAGCGTGGCGCTTTCTCATAGCTCACGCTGTAGGTATCTCAGTTCGGTG
TAGGTCGTTCGCTCCAAGCTGGGCTGTGTGCACGAACCCCCCGTTCAGCCCGACCGCTGCGCCTTATCCG
GTAACTATCGTCTTGAGTCCAACCCGGTAAGACACGACTTATCGCCACTGGCAGCAGCCACTGGTAACAG
GATTAGCAGAGCGAGGTATGTAGGCGGTGCTACAGAGTTCTTGAAGTGGTGGCCTAACTACGGCTACACT
AGAAGGACAGTATTTGGTATCTGCGCTCTGCTGAAGCCAGTTACCTTCGGAAAAAGAGTTGGTAGCTCTT
GATCCGGCAAACAAACCACCGCTGGTAGCGGTGGTTTTTTTGTTTGCAAGCAGCAGATTACGCGCAGAAA
AAAAGGATCTCAAGAAGATCCTTTGATCTTTTCTACGGGGTCTGACGCTCAGTGGAACGAAAACTCACGT
TAAGGGATTTTGGTCATGAGATTATCAAAAAGGATCTTCACCTAGATCCTTTTAAATTAAAAATGAAGTT
TTAAATCAATCTAAAGTATATATGAGTAAACTTGGTCTGACAGTTACCAATGCTTAATCAGTGAGGCACC
TATCTCAGCGATCTGTCTATTTCGTTCATCCATAGTTGCCTGACTCCCCGTCGTGTAGATAACTACGATA
CGGGAGGGCTTACCATCTGGCCCCAGTGCTGCAATGATACCGCGAGACCCACGCTCACCGGCTCCAGATT
TATCAGCAATAAACCAGCCAGCCGGAAGGGCCGAGCGCAGAAGTGGTCCTGCAACTTTATCCGCCTCCAT
CCAGTCTATTAATTGTTGCCGGGAAGCTAGAGTAAGTAGTTCGCCAGTTAATAGTTTGCGCAACGTTGTT
GCCATTGCTGCAGGCATCGTGGTGTCACGCTCGTCGTTTGGTATGGCTTCATTCAGCTCCGGTTCCCAAC
GATCAAGGCGAGTTACATGATCCCCCATATTGTGCAAAAAAGCGGTTAGCTCCTTCGGTCCTCCGATCGT
TGTCAGAAGTAAGTTGGCCGCAGTGTTATCACTCATGGTTATGGCAGCACTGCATAATTCTCTTACTGTC
ATGCCATCCGTAAGATGCTTTTCTGTGACTGGTGAGTACTCAACCAAGTCATTCTGAGAATAGTGTATGC
GGCGACCGAGTTGCTCTTGCCCGGCGTCAACACGGGATAATACCGCGCCACATAGCAGAACTTTAAAAGT
GCTCATCATTGGAAAACGTTCTTCGGGGCGAAAACTCTCAAGGATCTTACCGCTGTTGAGATCCAGTTCG
ATGTAACCCACTCGTGCACCCAACTGATCTTCAGCATCTTTTACTTTCACCAGCGTTTCTGGGTGAGCAA
AAACAGGAAGGCAAAATGCCGCAAAAAAGGGAATAAGGGCGACACGGAAATGTTGAATACTCATACTCTT
CCTTTTTCAATATTATTGAAGCATTTATCAGGGTTATTGTCTCATGAGCGGATACATATTTGAATGTATT
TAGAAAAATAAACAAATAGGGGTTCCGCGCACATTTCCCCGAAAAGTGCCACCTGACGTCTAAGAAACCA
TTATT
Features (pLannotate 1.2.2; 21 found; start..end, strand, type, name):
     63..140     +  promoter       lacIq promoter: lacI (mutant); In the lacIq allele, a single base change in the promoter boosts expression of the lacI gene about 10-fold.
    141..1223    +  CDS            lacI: lac repressor; lacI; The lac repressor binds to the lac operator to inhibit transcription in E. coli. This inhibition can be relieved by adding lactose or isopropyl-β-D-thiogalactopyranoside (IPTG).
   1236..1257    +  protein_bind   CAP binding site: CAP binding activates transcription in the presence of cAMP. E. coli catabolite activator protein
   1276..1293    +  promoter       tet promoter (fragment): E. coli promoter for tetracycline efflux protein gene
   1466..1494    +  promoter       tac promoter: strong E. coli promoter; hybrid between the trp and lac UV5 promoters
   1502..1518    +  protein_bind   lac operator: The lac repressor binds to the lac operator to inhibit transcription in E. coli. This inhibition can be relieved by adding lactose or isopropyl-β-D-thiogalactopyranoside (IPTG). lac repressor encoded by lacI
   1603..1620    +  CDS            6xHis: 6xHis affinity tag
   1636..2289    +  CDS            GST26_SCHJA: Experimental evidence at protein level: Swiss-Prot protein existence level 1. GST isoenzymes appear to play a central role in the parasite detoxification system. Other functions are also suspected including a role in increasing the solubility of haematin in the parasite gut. From Schistosoma japonicum (Blood fluke).
   2386..2562    +  CDS            VAV2 (fragment): VAV2_HUMAN - Experimental evidence at protein level: Swiss-Prot protein existence level 1. Guanine nucleotide exchange factor for the Rho family of Ras- related GTPases. Plays an important role in angiogenesis. Its recruitment by phosphorylated EPHA2 is critical for EFNA1-induced RAC1 GTPase activation and vascular endothelial cell migration and assembly (By similarity). From Homo sapiens (Human).
   2616..2663    +  terminator     fd terminator (sequence withheld): central terminator from bacteriophage fd (Otsuka and Kunisawa, 1982)
   2668..2880    +  CDS            M13 gene III (fragment) (sequence partly withheld): pIII; III; minor coat protein
   2895..3365    +  CDS            M13 gene III (fragment) (sequence partly withheld): pIII; III; minor coat protein
   3387..3457    +  CDS            TcR (fragment): tetracycline efflux protein; tet; confers resistance to tetracycline
   3699..4079    -  CDS            YPB1_ECOLX: Protein predicted: Swiss-Prot protein existence level 4. From Escherichia coli.
   4096..4247    +  CDS            rop (fragment): Rop protein, which maintains plasmids at low copy number; rop
   4283..4711    -  rep_origin     f1 ori (sequence partly withheld): f1 bacteriophage origin of replication; arrow indicates direction of (+) strand synthesis
   4720..4759    +  CDS            rop (fragment): Rop protein, which maintains plasmids at low copy number; rop
   4861..5001    +  misc_feature   bom: basis of mobility region from pBR322
   5187..5774    -  rep_origin     ori: high-copy-number ColE1/pMB1/pBR322/pUC origin of replication
   5948..6805    -  CDS            bla: BLAT_ECOLX - Experimental evidence at protein level: Swiss-Prot protein existence level 1. TEM-type are the most prevalent beta-lactamases in enterobacteria; they hydrolyze the beta-lactam bond in susceptible beta-lactam antibiotics, thus conferring resistance to penicillins and cephalosporins. TEM-3 and TEM-4 are capable of hydrolyzing cefotaxime and ceftazidime. TEM-5 is capable of hydrolyzing ceftazidime. TEM-6 is capable of hydrolyzing ceftazidime and aztreonam. TEM-8/CAZ-2, TEM- 16/CAZ-7 and TEM-24/CAZ-6 are markedly active against ceftazidime. IRT- 4 shows resistance to beta-lactamase in
   6806..6910    -  promoter       AmpR promoter: bla
