[The description below was written by a language model from this plasmid's Addgene catalogue record and pLannotate feature annotations shown in this document.]
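Description:
pHH0103_VAV2-2/2 is a bacterial expression plasmid of about 7 kb, built on the pHH0103 backbone, for producing and purifying an SH3 domain of the human guanine nucleotide exchange factor VAV2. The name suggests it is the second of the protein's two SH3 domains, although the record does not spell this out. The plasmid is propagated in E. coli under ampicillin selection (bla with its own promoter) and replicates from a ColE1/pBR322-type origin. The bom region and rop fragments, split by an inserted f1 phage origin, point to pBR322 ancestry, and the catalogue lists the plasmid as low copy.

Expression is driven by the strong hybrid tac promoter, followed by a lac operator. A plasmid-borne lacI gene under the up-mutated lacIq promoter supplies ample repressor, so transcription stays off until it is induced with IPTG. The annotated coding elements downstream run in the order 6xHis tag, Schistosoma japonicum glutathione S-transferase, then the VAV2 fragment. This order is consistent with an N-terminal His-GST fusion that allows affinity purification on either nickel or glutathione resins. The insert is recorded as 227 bp, cloned between SfiI and NotI sites, of which 177 bp are annotated as matching VAV2.

The fd terminator lies after the insert, followed by fragments of M13 gene III. Together with the f1 origin, these look like remnants of a phagemid display vector from which the backbone was probably derived. Because they sit beyond the terminator, they do not appear to be part of the expressed product. Short tetracycline promoter and resistance gene fragments are non-functional leftovers. The plasmid belongs to a collection made for a family-wide analysis of the binding specificities of human SH3 domains.
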