Addgene plasmid #91506: pHH0103_VAV2-2/2
Purpose: Protein expression and purification of human SH3 domain construct VAV2-2/2
Depositing lab: Sachdev Sidhu. Depositing organization: University of Toronto. Publication: Comprehensive Analysis of the Human SH3 Domain Family Reveals a Wide Variety of Non-canonical Specificities. Teyra J, Huang H, Jain S, Guan X, Dong A, Liu Y, Tempel W, Min J, Tong Y, Kim PM, Bader GD, Sidhu SS. Structure. 2017 Oct 3;25(10):1598-1610.e3. doi: 10.1016/j.str.2017.07.017. Epub 2017 Sep 7. PubMed 28890361.
Backbone
  Vector backbone: pHH0103
  Vector type: Bacterial Expression
Growth in bacteria
  Bacterial resistance: Ampicillin, 100 μg/mL
  Growth temperature: 37°C
  Growth strain: DH5alpha
  Copy number: Low Copy
Gene/Insert
  Gene/Insert name: VAV2-2/2
  Species: H. sapiens (human)
  Insert size (bp): 227
  Entrez Gene: VAV2 (a.k.a. VAV-2)
  Cloning method: Restriction Enzyme; 5′ cloning site Sfi1 (unknown if destroyed); 3′ cloning site Not1 (unknown if destroyed)
Terms and licenses: Academic/Nonprofit Terms; Industry Terms: Not Available to Industry
How to cite: pHH0103_VAV2-2/2 was a gift from Sachdev Sidhu (Addgene plasmid # 91506 ; http://n2t.net/addgene:91506 ; RRID:Addgene_91506)
