>Addgene plasmid #91506 | pHH0103_VAV2-2/2 | depositor partial sequence | sequence record 175994 | insert sequence
GGTACCGAATTCGGATCCGCGCGCTGGGTACAGCAGTTGCCCGTTACAACTTTGCAGCACGTGATATGCG
TGAACTGTCTCTGCGTGAAGGTGATGTTGTTCGTATCTACTCCCGTATTGGTGGTGATCAAGGTTGGTGG
AAAGGTGAAACCAACGGTCGTATTGGTTGGTTTCCGTCCACCTACGTTGAAGAAGAAGGTGCGGCCGCTA
GCTAAGTCGACGAGCTC
